Addgene plasmid #159567: R701-X08-566: His6-MBP-tev-Avi-Hs.KRAS4b(2-188)
Purpose: E. coli protein expression of His6-MBP-tev-Avi-Hs.KRAS4b(2-188)
Depositing lab: Dominic Esposito. Depositing organization: National Cancer Institute (NCI). Publication: Farnesylated and methylated KRAS4b: high yield production of protein suitable for biophysical studies of prenylated protein-lipid interactions. Gillette WK, Esposito D, Abreu Blanco M, Alexander P, Bindu L, Bittner C, Chertov O, Frank PH, Grose C, Jones JE, Meng Z, Perkins S, Van Q, Ghirlando R, Fivash M, Nissley DV, McCormick F, Holderfield M, Stephen AG. Sci Rep. 2015 Nov 2;5:15916. doi: 10.1038/srep15916. PubMed 26522388.
Backbone
  Vector backbone: pDest-566
  Vector type: Bacterial Expression
Growth in bacteria
  Bacterial resistance: Ampicillin, 100 μg/mL
  Growth temperature: 37°C
  Growth strain: DH5alpha
  Copy number: Low Copy
Gene/Insert
  Gene/Insert name: His6-MBP-tev-Avi-Hs.KRAS4b(2-188)
  Species: H. sapiens (human)
  Entrez Gene: KRAS (a.k.a. 'C-K-RAS, C-K-RAS, CFC2, K-RAS2A, K-RAS2B, K-RAS4A, K-RAS4B, K-Ras, K-Ras 2, KI-RAS, KRAS1, KRAS2, NS, NS3, OES, RALD, RASK2, c-Ki-ras, c-Ki-ras2)
  Tag / fusion protein: His6-MBP-tev-Avi (N terminal on insert)
  Cloning method: Gateway Cloning
Terms and licenses: Academic/Nonprofit Terms; Industry Terms: Not Available to Industry
How to cite: R701-X08-566: His6-MBP-tev-Avi-Hs.KRAS4b(2-188) was a gift from Dominic Esposito (Addgene plasmid # 159567 ; http://n2t.net/addgene:159567 ; RRID:Addgene_159567)
