[The description below was written by a language model from this plasmid's Addgene catalogue record and pLannotate feature annotations shown in this document.]
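Description:
R701-X08-566 is a 7.4 kb bacterial expression plasmid built by Gateway cloning in the pDest-566 backbone, designed to produce human KRAS4b (residues 2–188) in E. coli as a His6-MBP-tev-Avi fusion. It is selected with ampicillin through the β-lactamase (AmpR) gene and replicates from a ColE1/pMB1-type origin. The pBR322-derived bom region and rop gene are also present, which fits the catalogue's low-copy designation. An f1 origin is also annotated, along with short non-functional remnants of a tetracycline resistance gene left over from the vector's pBR322 lineage.

Expression is driven by a T7 promoter followed directly by a lac operator and the phage T7 gene 10 ribosome binding site. The plasmid carries its own lacI gene and promoter, so transcription stays repressed until induction with IPTG in a host that supplies T7 RNA polymerase. The open reading frame begins with a six-histidine tag and a signal-sequence-free maltose binding protein, which remains in the cytosol and serves as a solubility and affinity partner. Next come the attB1 recombination scar, a TEV protease recognition site, an AviTag and the K-Ras coding sequence, with attB2 after the insert. TEV cleavage should remove the His6-MBP portion and leave Avi-tagged KRAS4b, which can be biotinylated enzymatically at a single site, for example for immobilisation or detection. A further His-tag fragment is annotated downstream of attB2; it is presumably vector-derived and outside the fusion named in the record. The rrnB T1/T2 and T7 terminators close the transcription unit. The associated publication concerns production of KRAS4b for biophysical studies of protein–lipid interactions.
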