Features (pLannotate 1.2.2; 28 found; start..end, strand, type, name):
      2..20      +  promoter       T7 promoter: promoter for bacteriophage T7 RNA polymerase
     21..45      +  protein_bind   lac operator: The lac repressor binds to the lac operator to inhibit transcription in E. coli. This inhibition can be relieved by adding lactose or isopropyl-β-D-thiogalactopyranoside (IPTG). lac repressor encoded by lacI
     60..82      +  RBS            RBS: efficient ribosome binding site from bacteriophage T7 gene 10 (Olins and Rangwala, 1989)
     99..116     +  CDS            7xHis (fragment): 6xHis affinity tag
    120..1217    +  CDS            MBP: maltose binding protein from E. coli; malE (mutated); This version of the gene does not encode a signal sequence, so MBP will remain in the cytosol.
   1237..1254    +  protein_bind   attB1 (fragment): mutant version of attB; core recombination site for the Gateway® BP reaction BP Clonase™
   1260..1276    +  CDS            TEV site (fragment): tobacco etch virus (TEV) protease recognition and cleavage site
   1278..1322    +  CDS            AviTag™: peptide tag that allows for enzymatic biotinylation
   1326..1889    +  CDS            K-Ras (sequence partly withheld): human small GTPase proto-oncoprotein
   1894..1911    -  protein_bind   attB2 (fragment): mutant version of attB; core recombination site for the Gateway® BP reaction BP Clonase™
   2011..2028    +  CDS            9xHis (fragment): 9xHis affinity tag
   2075..2190    +  ncRNA          5S rRNA: Accession: RF00001 - 5S ribosomal RNA
   2194..2280    +  terminator     rrnB T1 terminator: Escherichia coli rrnB; transcription terminator T1 from the E. coli rrnB gene
   2372..2399    +  terminator     rrnB T2 terminator: transcription terminator T2 from the E. coli rrnB gene
   2418..2457    +  promoter       AmpR promoter (fragment): bla
   2467..2514    +  terminator     T7 terminator: transcription terminator for bacteriophage T7 RNA polymerase
   2551..3006    +  rep_origin     f1 ori (sequence partly withheld): f1 bacteriophage origin of replication; arrow indicates direction of (+) strand synthesis
   3121..3981    -  CDS            AmpR: β-lactamase; bla; confers resistance to ampicillin, carbenicillin, and related antibiotics
   3982..4074    -  promoter       AmpR promoter: bla
   4155..4743    +  rep_origin     ori: high-copy-number ColE1/pMB1/pBR322/pUC origin of replication
   4929..5068    -  misc_feature   bom: basis of mobility region from pBR322
   5170..5361    -  CDS            rop: Rop protein, which maintains plasmids at low copy number; rop
   5378..5758    +  CDS            YPB1_ECOLX: Protein predicted: Swiss-Prot protein existence level 4. From Escherichia coli.
   5820..5884    -  CDS            TcR (fragment): tetracycline efflux protein; tet; confers resistance to tetracycline
   5899..5920    -  protein_bind   CAP binding site: CAP binding activates transcription in the presence of cAMP. E. coli catabolite activator protein
   5933..7015    -  CDS            lacI: lac repressor; lacI; The lac repressor binds to the lac operator to inhibit transcription in E. coli. This inhibition can be relieved by adding lactose or isopropyl-β-D-thiogalactopyranoside (IPTG).
   7016..7093    -  promoter       lacI promoter: lacI
   7101..7380    -  CDS            TcR (fragment): tetracycline efflux protein; tet; confers resistance to tetracycline
>Addgene plasmid #159567 | R701-X08-566: His6-MBP-tev-Avi-Hs.KRAS4b(2-188) | addgene full sequence | sequence record 313149 | Addgene NGS Result
TTAATACGACTCACTATAGGGGAATTGTGAGCGGATAACAATTCCCCTCTAGAAATAATTTTGTTTAACT
TTAAGAAGGAGATATACATATGAGATCCCATCACCATCACCATCACGGCAAAATCGAAGAAGGTAAACTG
GTAATCTGGATTAACGGCGATAAAGGCTATAACGGTCTCGCTGAAGTCGGTAAGAAATTCGAGAAAGATA
CCGGAATTAAAGTCACCGTTGAGCATCCGGATAAACTGGAAGAGAAATTCCCACAGGTTGCGGCAACTGG
CGATGGCCCTGACATTATCTTCTGGGCACACGACCGCTTTGGTGGCTACGCTCAATCTGGCCTGTTGGCT
GAAATCACCCCGGACAAAGCGTTCCAGGACAAGCTGTATCCGTTTACCTGGGATGCCGTACGTTACAACG
GCAAGCTGATTGCTTACCCGATCGCTGTTGAAGCGTTATCGCTGATTTATAACAAAGATCTGCTGCCGAA
CCCGCCAAAAACCTGGGAAGAGATCCCGGCGCTGGATAAAGAACTGAAAGCGAAAGGTAAGAGCGCGCTG
ATGTTCAACCTGCAAGAACCGTACTTCACCTGGCCGCTGATTGCTGCTGACGGGGGTTATGCGTTCAAGT
ATGAAAACGGCAAGTACGACATTAAAGACGTGGGCGTGGATAACGCTGGCGCGAAAGCGGGTCTGACCTT
CCTGGTTGACCTGATTAAAAACAAACACATGAATGCAGACACCGATTACTCCATCGCAGAAGCTGCCTTT
AATAAAGGCGAAACAGCGATGACCATCAACGGCCCGTGGGCATGGTCCAACATCGACACCAGCAAAGTGA
ATTATGGTGTAACGGTACTGCCGACCTTCAAGGGTCAACCATCCAAACCGTTCGTTGGCGTGCTGAGCGC
AGGTATTAACGCCGCCAGTCCGAACAAAGAGCTGGCAAAAGAGTTCCTCGAAAACTATCTGCTGACTGAT
GAAGGTCTGGAAGCGGTTAATAAAGACAAACCGCTGGGTGCCGTAGCGCTGAAGTCTTACGAGGAAGAGT
TGGCGAAAGATCCACGTATTGCCGCCACCATGGAAAACGCCCAGAAAGGTGAAATCATGCCGAACATCCC
GCAGATGTCCGCTTTCTGGTATGCCGTGCGTACTGCGGTGATCAACGCCGCCAGCGGTCGTCAGACTGTC
GATGAAGCCCTGAAAGACGCGCAGACTAATTCGGGATCTGATATCACAAGTTTGTACAAAAAAGTTGGCG
AAAACCTGTACTTCCAAGGCCTGAACGACATCTTCGAGGCTCAGAAAATCGAATGGCACGAAGGC
[561 nt withheld, positions 1326-1886]
TAATCAACTTTCTTGTACAAAGTGGTGATATCGCTAGCTAGATAGCTAGAAGCTTGCGGCCGCACAGCTG
TATACACGTGCAAGCCAGCCAGAACTCGCTCCTGAAGACCCAGAGGATCTCGAGCACCACCACCACCACC
ACTAATGTTAATTAAGTTGGGCGTTCCTAGGCTGATAAAACAGAATTTGCCTGGCGGCAGTAGCGCGGTG
GTCCCACCTGACCCCATGCCGAACTCAGAAGTGAAACGCCGTAGCGCCGATGGTAGTGTGGGGTCTCCCC
ATGCGAGAGTAGGGAACTGCCAGGCATCAAATAAAACGAAAGGCTCAGTCGAAAGACTGGGCCTTTCGTT
TTATCTGTTGTTTGTCGGTGAACGCTCTCCTGAGTAGGACAAATCCGCCGGGAGCGGATTTGAACGTTGC
GAAGCAACGGCCCGGAGGGTGGCGGGCAGGACGCCCGCCATAAACTGCCAGGCATCAAATTAAGCAGAAG
GCCATCCTGACGGATGGCCTTTTTGCGTTTCTACAAACTCTTTTGTTTATTTTTCTAAATACATTCAAAT
ATGTATCCGCTGAGCAATAACTAGCATAACCCCTTGGGGCCTCTAAACGGGTCTTGAGGGGTTTTTTGCT
GAAAGGAGGAACTATATCCGGATTGGCGAATGGG
[124 nt withheld, positions 2551-2674]
C
[91 nt withheld, positions 2676-2766]
A
[49 nt withheld, positions 2768-2816]
CCTTTGACGTTGGAGTCCACGTTCTTT
[37 nt withheld, positions 2844-2880]
ACCCTATCTCGGTCTATTCTTTTGATTTATAAGGGATTTTGCCGATTTCGGCCTATTGGTTAAAAAATGA
GCTGATTTAACAAAAATTTAACGCGAATTTTAACAAAATATTAACGTTTACAATTTCTGGCGGCACGATG
GCATGAGATTATCAAAAAGGATCTTCACCTAGATCCTTTTAAATTAAAAATGAAGTTTTAAATCAATCTA
AAGTATATATGAGTAAACTTGGTCTGACAGTTACCAATGCTTAATCAGTGAGGCACCTATCTCAGCGATC
TGTCTATTTCGTTCATCCATAGTTGCCTGACTCCCCGTCGTGTAGATAACTACGATACGGGAGGGCTTAC
CATCTGGCCCCAGTGCTGCAATGATACCGCGAGACCCACGCTCACCGGCTCCAGATTTATCAGCAATAAA
CCAGCCAGCCGGAAGGGCCGAGCGCAGAAGTGGTCCTGCAACTTTATCCGCCTCCATCCAGTCTATTAAT
TGTTGCCGGGAAGCTAGAGTAAGTAGTTCGCCAGTTAATAGTTTGCGCAACGTTGTTGCCATTGCTACAG
GCATCGTGGTGTCACGCTCGTCGTTTGGTATGGCTTCATTCAGCTCCGGTTCCCAACGATCAAGGCGAGT
TACATGATCCCCCATGTTGTGCAAAAAAGCGGTTAGCTCCTTCGGTCCTCCGATCGTTGTCAGAAGTAAG
TTGGCCGCAGTGTTATCACTCATGGTTATGGCAGCACTGCATAATTCTCTTACTGTCATGCCATCCGTAA
GATGCTTTTCTGTGACTGGTGAGTACTCAACCAAGTCATTCTGAGAATAGTGTATGCGGCGACCGAGTTG
CTCTTGCCCGGCGTCAATACGGGATAATACCGCGCCACATAGCAGAACTTTAAAAGTGCTCATCATTGGA
AAACGTTCTTCGGGGCGAAAACTCTCAAGGATCTTACCGCTGTTGAGATCCAGTTCGATGTAACCCACTC
GTGCACCCAACTGATCTTCAGCATCTTTTACTTTCACCAGCGTTTCTGGGTGAGCAAAAACAGGAAGGCA
AAATGCCGCAAAAAAGGGAATAAGGGCGACACGGAAATGTTGAATACTCATACTCTTCCTTTTTCAATCA
TGATTGAAGCATTTATCAGGGTTATTGTCTCATGAGCGGATACATATTTGAATGTATTTAGAAAAATAAA
CAAATAGGTCATGACCAAAATCCCTTAACGTGAGTTTTCGTTCCACTGAGCGTCAGACCCCGTAGAAAAG
ATCAAAGGATCTTCTTGAGATCCTTTTTTTCTGCGCGTAATCTGCTGCTTGCAAACAAAAAAACCACCGC
TACCAGCGGTGGTTTGTTTGCCGGATCAAGAGCTACCAACTCTTTTTCCGAAGGTAACTGGCTTCAGCAG
AGCGCAGATACCAAATACTGTCCTTCTAGTGTAGCCGTAGTTAGGCCACCACTTCAAGAACTCTGTAGCA
CCGCCTACATACCTCGCTCTGCTAATCCTGTTACCAGTGGCTGCTGCCAGTGGCGATAAGTCGTGTCTTA
CCGGGTTGGACTCAAGACGATAGTTACCGGATAAGGCGCAGCGGTCGGGCTGAACGGGGGGTTCGTGCAC
ACAGCCCAGCTTGGAGCGAACGACCTACACCGAACTGAGATACCTACAGCGTGAGCTATGAGAAAGCGCC
ACGCTTCCCGAAGGGAGAAAGGCGGACAGGTATCCGGTAAGCGGCAGGGTCGGAACAGGAGAGCGCACGA
GGGAGCTTCCAGGGGGAAACGCCTGGTATCTTTATAGTCCTGTCGGGTTTCGCCACCTCTGACTTGAGCG
TCGATTTTTGTGATGCTCGTCAGGGGGGCGGAGCCTATGGAAAAACGCCAGCAACGCGGCCTTTTTACGG
TTCCTGGCCTTTTGCTGGCCTTTTGCTCACATGTTCTTTCCTGCGTTATCCCCTGATTCTGTGGATAACC
GTATTACCGCCTTTGAGTGAGCTGATACCGCTCGCCGCAGCCGAACGACCGAGCGCAGCGAGTCAGTGAG
CGAGGAAGCGGAAGAGCGCCTGATGCGGTATTTTCTCCTTACGCATCTGTGCGGTATTTCACACCGCAAT
GGTGCACTCTCAGTACAATCTGCTCTGATGCCGCATAGTTAAGCCAGTATACACTCCGCTATCGCTACGT
GACTGGGTCATGGCTGCGCCCCGACACCCGCCAACACCCGCTGACGCGCCCTGACGGGCTTGTCTGCTCC
CGGCATCCGCTTACAGACAAGCTGTGACCGTCTCCGGGAGCTGCATGTGTCAGAGGTTTTCACCGTCATC
ACCGAAACGCGCGAGGCAGCTGCGGTAAAGCTCATCAGCGTGGTCGTGAAGCGATTCACAGATGTCTGCC
TGTTCATCCGCGTCCAGCTCGTTGAGTTTCTCCAGAAGCGTTAATGTCTGGCTTCTGATAAAGCGGGCCA
TGTTAAGGGCGGTTTTTTCCTGTTTGGTCACTGATGCCTCCGTGTAAGGGGGATTTCTGTTCATGGGGGT
AATGATACCGATGAAACGAGAGAGGATGCTCACGATACGGGTTACTGATGATGAACATGCCCGGTTACTG
GAACGTTGTGAGGGTAAACAACTGGCGGTATGGATGCGGCGGGACCAGAGAAAAATCACTCAGGGTCAAT
GCCAGCGCTTCGTTAATACAGATGTAGGTGTTCCACAGGGTAGCCAGCAGCATCCTGCGATGCAGATCCG
GAACATAATGGTGCAGGGCGCTGACTTCCGCGTTTCCAGACTTTACGAAACACGGAAACCGAAGACCATT
CATGTTGTTGCTCAGGTCGCAGACGTTTTGCAGCAGCAGTCGCTTCACGTTCGCTCGCGTATCGGTGATT
CATTCTGCTAACCAGTAAGGCAACCCCGCCAGCCTAGCCGGGTCCTCAACGACAGGAGCACGATCATGCT
AGTCATGCCCCGCGCCCACCGGAAGGAGCTGACTGGGTTGAAGGCTCTCAAGGGCATCGGTCGAGATCCC
GGTGCCTAATGAGTGAGCTAACTTACATTAATTGCGTTGCGCTCACTGCCCGCTTTCCAGTCGGGAAACC
TGTCGTGCCAGCTGCATTAATGAATCGGCCAACGCGCGGGGAGAGGCGGTTTGCGTATTGGGCGCCAGGG
TGGTTTTTCTTTTCACCAGTGAGACGGGCAACAGCTGATTGCCCTTCACCGCCTGGCCCTGAGAGAGTTG
CAGCAAGCGGTCCACGCTGGTTTGCCCCAGCAGGCGAAAATCCTGTTTGATGGTGGTTAACGGCGGGATA
TAACATGAGCTGTCTTCGGTATCGTCGTATCCCACTACCGAGATGTCCGCACCAACGCGCAGCCCGGACT
CGGTAATGGCGCGCATTGCGCCCAGCGCCATCTGATCGTTGGCAACCAGCATCGCAGTGGGAACGATGCC
CTCATTCAGCATTTGCATGGTTTGTTGAAAACCGGACATGGCACTCCAGTCGCCTTCCCGTTCCGCTATC
GGCTGAATTTGATTGCGAGTGAGATATTTATGCCAGCCAGCCAGACGCAGACGCGCCGAGACAGAACTTA
ATGGGCCCGCTAACAGCGCGATTTGCTGGTGACCCAATGCGACCAGATGCTCCACGCCCAGTCGCGTACC
GTCTTCATGGGAGAAAATAATACTGTTGATGGGTGTCTGGTCAGAGACATCAAGAAATAACGCCGGAACA
TTAGTGCAGGCAGCTTCCACAGCAATGGCATCCTGGTCATCCAGCGGATAGTTAATGATCAGCCCACTGA
CGCGTTGCGCGAGAAGATTGTGCACCGCCGCTTTACAGGCTTCGACGCCGCTTCGTTCTACCATCGACAC
CACCACGCTGGCACCCAGTTGATCGGCGCGAGATTTAATCGCCGCGACAATTTGCGACGGCGCGTGCAGG
GCCAGACTGGAGGTGGCAACGCCAATCAGCAACGACTGTTTGCCCGCCAGTTGTTGTGCCACGCGGTTGG
GAATGTAATTCAGCTCCGCCATCGCCGCTTCCACTTTTTCCCGCGTTTTCGCAGAAACGTGGCTGGCCTG
GTTCACCACGCGGGAAACGGTCTGATAAGAGACACCGGCATACTCTGCGACATCGTATAACGTTACTGGT
TTCACATTCACCACCCTGAATTGACTCTCTTCCGGGCGCTATCATGCCATACCGCGAAAGGTTTTGCGCC
ATTCGATGGTGTCCGGGATCTCGACGCTCTCCCTTATGCGACTCCTGCATTAGGAAGCAGCCCAGTAGTA
GGTTGAGGCCGTTGAGCACCGCCGCCGCAAGGAATGGTGCATGCAAGGAGATGGCGCCCAACAGTCCCCC
GGCCACGGGGCCTGCCACCATACCCACGCCGAAACAAGCGCTCATGAGCCCGAAGTGGCGAGCCCGATCT
TCCCCATCGGTGATGTCGGCGATATAGGCGCCAGCAACCGCACCTGTGGCGCCGGTGATGCCGGCCACGA
TGCGTCCGGCGTAGAGGATCGAGATCGATCTCGATCCCGCGAAA
